>Addgene plasmid #116347 | pHAGE-ERBB2-R678Q | addgene full sequence | sequence record 250649 | Addgene NGS Result
TGGAAGGGCTAATTCACTCCCAAAGAAGACAAGATATCCTTGATCTGTGGATCTACCACACACAAGGCTA
CTTCCCTGATTAGCAGAACTACACACCAGGGCCAGGGGTCAGATATCCACTGACCTTTGGATGGTGCTAC
AAGCTAGTACCAGTTGAGCCAGATAAGGTAGAAGAGGCCAATAAAGGAGAGAACACCAGCTTGTTACACC
CTGTGAGCCTGCATGGGATGGATGACCCGGAGAGAGAAGTGTTAGAGTGGAGGTTTGACAGCCGCCTAGC
ATTTCATCACGTGGCCCGAGAGCTGCATCCGGAGTACTTCAAGAACTGCTGATATCGAGCTTGCTACAAG
GGACTTTCCGCTGGGGACTTTCCAGGGAGGCGTGGCCTGGGCGGGACTGGGGAGTGGCGAGCCCTCAGAT
CCTGCATATAAGCAGCTGCTTTTTGCCTGTACTGGGTCTCTCTGGTTAGACCAGATCTGAGCCTGGGAGC
TCTCTGGCTAACTAGGGAACCCACTGCTTAAGCCTCAATAAAGCTTGCCTTGAGTGCTTCAAGTAGTGTG
TGCCCGTCTGTTGTGTGACTCTGGTAACTAGAGATCCCTCAGACCCTTTTAGTCAGTGTGGAAAATCTCT
AGCAGTGGCGCCCGAACAGGGACTTGAAAGCGAAAGGGAAACCAGAGGAGCTCTCTCGACGCAGGACTCG
GCTTGCTGAAGCGCGCACGGCAAGAGGCGAGGGGCGGCGACTGGTGAGTACGCCAAAAATTTTGACTAGC
GGAGGCTAGAAGGAGAGAGATGGGTGCGAGAGCGTCAGTATTAAGCGGGGGAGAATTAGATCGCGATGGG
AAAAAATTCGGTTAAGGCCAGGGGGAAAGAAAAAATATAAATTAAAACATATAGTATGGGCAAGCAGGGA
GCTAGAACGATTCGCAGTTAATCCTGGCCTGTTAGAAACATCAGAAGGCTGTAGACAAATACTGGGACAG
CTACAACCATCCCTTCAGACAGGATCAGAAGAACTTAGATCATTATATAATACAGTAGCAACCCTCTATT
GTGTGCATCAAAGGATAGAGATAAAAGACACCAAGGAAGCTTTAGACAAGATAGAGGAAGAGCAAAACAA
AAGTAAGACCACCGCACAGCAAGCGGCCGGCCGCTGATCTTCAGACCTGGAGGAGGAGATATGAGGGACA
ATTGGAGAAGTGAATTATATAAATATAAAGTAGTAAAAATTGAACCATTAGGAGTAGCACCCACCAAGGC
AAAGAGAAGAGTGGTGCAGAGAGAAAAAAGAGCAGTGGGAATAGGAGCTTTGTTCCTTGGGTTCTTGGGA
GCAGCAGGAAGCACTATGGGCGCAGCGTCAATGACGCTGACGGTACAGGCCAGACAATTATTGTCTGGTA
TAGTGCAGCAGCAGAACAATTTGCTGAGGGCTATTGAGGCGCAACAGCATCTGTTGCAACTCACAGTCTG
GGGCATCAAGCAGCTCCAGGCAAGAATCCTGGCTGTGGAAAGATACCTAAAGGATCAACAGCTCCTGGGG
ATTTGGGGTTGCTCTGGAAAACTCATTTGCACCACTGCTGTGCCTTGGAATGCTAGTTGGAGTAATAAAT
CTCTGGAACAGATTTGGAATCACACGACCTGGATGGAGTGGGACAGAGAAATTAACAATTACACAAGCTT
AATACACTCCTTAATTGAAGAATCGCAAAACCAGCAAGAAAAGAATGAACAAGAATTATTGGAATTAGAT
AAATGGGCAAGTTTGTGGAATTGGTTTAACATAACAAATTGGCTGTGGTATATAAAATTATTCATAATGA
TAGTAGGAGGCTTGGTAGGTTTAAGAATAGTTTTTGCTGTACTTTCTATAGTGAATAGAGTTAGGCAGGG
ATATTCACCATTATCGTTTCAGACCCACCTCCCAACCCCGAGGGGACCCGACAGGCCCGAAGGAATAGAA
GAAGAAGGTGGAGAGAGAGACAGAGACAGATCCATTCGATTAGTGAACGGATCTCGACGGTATCGCCGAA
TTCACAAATGGCAGTATTCATCCACAATTTTAAAAGAAAAGGGGGGATTGGGGGGTACAGTGCAGGGGAA
AGAATAGTAGACATAATAGCAACAGACATACAAACTAAAGAATTACAAAAACAAATTACAAAAATTCAAA
ATTTTCGGGTTTATTACAGGGACAGCAGAGATCCAGTTTGGACTAGTCGTGAGGCTCCGGTGCCCGTCAG
TGGGCAGAGCGCACATCGCCCACAGTCCCCGAGAAGTTGGGGGGAGGGGTCGGCAATTGAACCGGTGCCT
AGAGAAGGTGGCGCGGGGTAAACTGGGAAAGTGATGTCGTGTACTGGCTCCGCCTTTTTCCCGAGGGTGG
GGGAGAACCGTATATAAGTGCAGTAGTCGCCGTGAACGTTCTTTTTCGCAACGGGTTTGCCGCCAGAACA
CAGGTAAGTGCCGTGTGTGGTTCCCGCGGGCCTGGCCTCTTTACGGGTTATGGCCCTTGCGTGCCTTGAA
TTACTTCCACCTGGCTGCAGTACGTGATTCTTGATCCCGAGCTTCGGGTTGGAAGTGGGTGGGAGAGTTC
GAGGCCTTGCGCTTAAGGAGCCCCTTCGCCTCGTGCTTGAGTTGAGGCCTGGCCTGGGCGCTGGGGCCGC
CGCGTGCGAATCTGGTGGCACCTTCGCGCCTGTCTCGCTGCTTTCGATAAGTCTCTAGCCATTTAAAATT
TTTGATGACCTGCTGCGACGCTTTTTTTCTGGCAAGATAGTCTTGTAAATGCGGGCCAAGATCTGCACAC
TGGTATTTCGGTTTTTGGGGCCGCGGGCGGCGACGGGGCCCGTGCGTCCCAGCGCACATGTTCGGCGAGG
CGGGGCCTGCGAGCGCGGCCACCGAGAATCGGACGGGGGTAGTCTCAAGCTGGCCGGCCTGCTCTGGTGC
CTGGCCTCGCGCCGCCGTGTATCGCCCCGCCCTGGGCGGCAAGGCTGGCCCGGTCGGCACCAGTTGCGTG
AGCGGAAAGATGGCCGCTTCCCGGCCCTGCTGCAGGGAGCTCAAAATGGAGGACGCGGCGCTCGGGAGAG
CGGGCGGGTGAGTCACCCACACAAAGGAAAAGGGCCTTTCCGTCCTCAGCCGTCGCTTCATGTGACTCCA
CGGAGTACCGGGCGCCGTCCAGGCACCTCGATTAGTTCTCGAGCTTTTGGAGTACGTCGTCTTTAGGTTG
GGGGGAGGGGTTTTATGCGATGGAGTTTCCCCACACTGAGTGGGTGGAGACTGAAGTTAGGCCAGCTTGG
CACTTGATGTAATTCTCCTTGGAATTTGCCCTTTTTGAGTTTGGATCTTGGTTCATTCTCAAGCCTCAGA
CAGTGGTTCAAAGTTTTTTTCTTCCATTTCAGGTGTCGTGAAGCGGCCCTGCAGATATCAACAAGTTTGT
ACAAAAAAGCAGGCACCATGGAGCTGGCGGCCTTGTGCCGCTGGGGGCTCCTCCTCGCCCTCTTGCCCCC
CGGAGCCGCGAGCACCCAAGTGTGCACCGGCACAGACATGAAGCTGCGGCTCCCTGCCAGTCCCGAGACC
CACCTGGACATGCTCCGCCACCTCTACCAGGGCTGCCAGGTGGTGCAGGGAAACCTGGAACTCACCTACC
TGCCCACCAATGCCAGCCTGTCCTTCCTGCAGGATATCCAGGAGGTGCAGGGCTACGTGCTCATCGCTCA
CAACCAAGTGAGGCAGGTCCCACTGCAGAGGCTGCGGATTGTGCGAGGCACCCAGCTCTTTGAGGACAAC
TATGCCCTGGCCGTGCTAGACAATGGAGACCCGCTGAACAATACCACCCCTGTCACAGGGGCCTCCCCAG
GAGGCCTGCGGGAGCTGCAGCTTCGAAGCCTCACAGAGATCTTGAAAGGAGGGGTCTTGATCCAGCGGAA
CCCCCAGCTCTGCTACCAGGACACGATTTTGTGGAAGGACATCTTCCACAAGAACAACCAGCTGGCTCTC
ACACTGATAGACACCAACCGCTCTCGGGCCTGCCACCCCTGTTCTCCGATGTGTAAGGGCTCCCGCTGCT
GGGGAGAGAGTTCTGAGGATTGTCAGAGCCTGACGCGCACTGTCTGTGCCGGTGGCTGTGCCCGCTGCAA
GGGGCCACTGCCCACTGACTGCTGCCATGAGCAGTGTGCTGCCGGCTGCACGGGCCCCAAGCACTCTGAC
TGCCTGGCCTGCCTCCACTTCAACCACAGTGGCATCTGTGAGCTGCACTGCCCAGCCCTGGTCACCTACA
ACACAGACACGTTTGAGTCCATGCCCAATCCCGAGGGCCGGTATACATTCGGCGCCAGCTGTGTGACTGC
CTGTCCCTACAACTACCTTTCTACGGACGTGGGATCCTGCACCCTCGTCTGCCCCCTGCACAACCAAGAG
GTGACAGCAGAGGATGGAACACAGCGGTGTGAGAAGTGCAGCAAGCCCTGTGCCCGAGTGTGCTATGGTC
TGGGCATGGAGCACTTGCGAGAGGTGAGGGCAGTTACCAGTGCCAATATCCAGGAGTTTGCTGGCTGCAA
GAAGATCTTTGGGAGCCTGGCATTTCTGCCGGAGAGCTTTGATGGGGACCCAGCCTCCAACACTGCCCCG
CTCCAGCCAGAGCAGCTCCAAGTGTTTGAGACTCTGGAAGAGATCACAGGTTACCTATACATCTCAGCAT
GGCCGGACAGCCTGCCTGACCTCAGCGTCTTCCAGAACCTGCAAGTAATCCGGGGACGAATTCTGCACAA
TGGCGCCTACTCGCTGACCCTGCAAGGGCTGGGCATCAGCTGGCTGGGGCTGCGCTCACTGAGGGAACTG
GGCAGTGGACTGGCCCTCATCCACCATAACACCCACCTCTGCTTCGTGCACACGGTGCCCTGGGACCAGC
TCTTTCGGAACCCGCACCAAGCTCTGCTCCACACTGCCAACCGGCCAGAGGACGAGTGTGTGGGCGAGGG
CCTGGCCTGCCACCAGCTGTGCGCCCGAGGGCACTGCTGGGGTCCAGGGCCCACCCAGTGTGTCAACTGC
AGCCAGTTCCTTCGGGGCCAGGAGTGCGTGGAGGAATGCCGAGTACTGCAGGGGCTCCCCAGGGAGTATG
TGAATGCCAGGCACTGTTTGCCGTGCCACCCTGAGTGTCAGCCCCAGAATGGCTCAGTGACCTGTTTTGG
ACCGGAGGCTGACCAGTGTGTGGCCTGTGCCCACTATAAGGACCCTCCCTTCTGCGTGGCCCGCTGCCCC
AGCGGTGTGAAACCTGACCTCTCCTACATGCCCATCTGGAAGTTTCCAGATGAGGAGGGCGCATGCCAGC
CTTGCCCCATCAACTGCACCCACTCCTGTGTGGACCTGGATGACAAGGGCTGCCCCGCCGAGCAGAGAGC
CAGCCCTCTGACGTCCATCATCTCTGCGGTGGTTGGCATTCTGCTGGTCGTGGTCTTGGGGGTGGTCTTT
GGGATCCTCATCAAGCGACAGCAGCAGAAGATCCGGAAGTACACGATGCGGAGACTGCTGCAGGAAACGG
AGCTGGTGGAGCCGCTGACACCTAGCGGAGCGATGCCCAACCAGGCGCAGATGCGGATCCTGAAAGAGAC
GGAGCTGAGGAAGGTGAAGGTGCTTGGATCTGGCGCTTTTGGCACAGTCTACAAGGGCATCTGGATCCCT
GATGGGGAGAATGTGAAAATTCCAGTGGCCATCAAAGTGTTGAGGGAAAACACATCCCCCAAAGCCAACA
AAGAAATCTTAGACGAAGCATACGTGATGGCTGGTGTGGGCTCCCCATATGTCTCCCGCCTTCTGGGCAT
CTGCCTGACATCCACGGTGCAGCTGGTGACACAGCTTATGCCCTATGGCTGCCTCTTAGACCATGTCCGG
GAAAACCGCGGACGCCTGGGCTCCCAGGACCTGCTGAACTGGTGTATGCAGATTGCCAAGGGGATGAGCT
ACCTGGAGGATGTGCGGCTCGTACACAGGGACTTGGCCGCTCGGAACGTGCTGGTCAAGAGTCCCAACCA
TGTCAAAATTACAGACTTCGGGCTGGCTCGGCTGCTGGACATTGACGAGACAGAGTACCATGCAGATGGG
GGCAAGGTGCCCATCAAGTGGATGGCGCTGGAGTCCATTCTCCGCCGGCGGTTCACCCACCAGAGTGATG
TGTGGAGTTATGGTGTGACTGTGTGGGAGCTGATGACTTTTGGGGCCAAACCTTACGATGGGATCCCAGC
CCGGGAGATCCCTGACCTGCTGGAAAAGGGGGAGCGGCTGCCCCAGCCCCCCATCTGCACCATTGATGTC
TACATGATCATGGTCAAATGTTGGATGATTGACTCTGAATGTCGGCCAAGATTCCGGGAGTTGGTGTCTG
AATTCTCCCGCATGGCCAGGGACCCCCAGCGCTTTGTGGTCATCCAGAATGAGGACTTGGGCCCAGCCAG
TCCCTTGGACAGCACCTTCTACCGCTCACTGCTGGAGGACGATGACATGGGGGACCTGGTGGATGCTGAG
GAGTATCTGGTACCCCAGCAGGGCTTCTTCTGTCCAGACCCTGCCCCGGGCGCTGGGGGCATGGTCCACC
ACAGGCACCGCAGCTCATCTACCAGGAGTGGCGGTGGGGACCTGACACTAGGGCTGGAGCCCTCTGAAGA
GGAGGCCCCCAGGTCTCCACTGGCACCCTCCGAAGGGGCTGGCTCCGATGTATTTGATGGTGACCTGGGA
ATGGGGGCAGCCAAGGGGCTGCAAAGCCTCCCCACACATGACCCCAGCCCTCTACAGCGGTACAGTGAGG
ACCCCACAGTACCCCTGCCCTCTGAGACTGATGGCTACGTTGCCCCCCTGACCTGCAGCCCCCAGCCTGA
ATATGTGAACCAGCCAGATGTTCGGCCCCAGCCCCCTTCGCCCCGAGAGGGCCCTCTGCCTGCTGCCCGA
CCTGCTGGTGCCACTCTGGAAAGGCCCAAGACTCTCTCCCCAGGGAAGAATGGGGTCGTCAAAGACGTTT
TTGCCTTTGGGGGTGCCGTGGAGAACCCCGAGTACTTGACACCCCAGGGAGGAGCTGCCCCTCAGCCCCA
CCCTCCTCCTGCCTTCAGCCCAGCCTTCGACAACCTCTATTACTGGGACCAGGACCCACCAGAGCGGGGG
GCTCCACCCAGCACCTTCAAAGGGACACCTACGGCAGAGAACCCAGAGTACCTGGGTCTGGACGTGCCAG
TGTAGAACCCAGCTTTCTTGTACAAAGTGGTGATATCCAATTAACCCTCACTAAAGGTTTGATTTATGTG
TTATGTTGAGTCCCTATAGTGAGTCGTATTACCACCCAACTTTTCTATACAAAGTGGTTGATATCCAGCA
CAGTGGCGGCCGCTCGAGTCTAGAGGGCCCGCGGTTCGAAGGTAAGCCTATCCCTAACCCTCTCCTCGGT
CTCGATTCTACGCGTACCGGTTAGTAATGAGATCCCTCCCCCCCCCCTAACGTTACTGGCCGAAGCCGCT
TGGAATAAGGCCGGTGTGCGTTTGTCTATATGTTATTTTCCACCATATTGCCGTCTTTTGGCAATGTGAG
GGCCCGGAAACCTGGCCCTGTCTTCTTGACGAGCATTCCTAGGGGTCTTTCCCCTCTCGCCAAAGGAATG
CAAGGTCTGTTGAATGTCGTGAAGGAAGCAGTTCCTCTGGAAGCTTCTTGAAGACAAACAACGTCTGTAG
CGACCCTTTGCAGGCAGCGGAACCCCCCACCTGGCGACAGGTGCCTCTGCGGCCAAAAGCCACGTGTATA
AGATACACCTGCAAAGGCGGCACAACCCCAGTGCCACGTTGTGAGTTGGATAGTTGTGGAAAGAGTCAAA
TGGCTCTCCTCAAGCGTATTCAACAAGGGGCTGAAGGATGCCCAGAAGGTACCCCATTGTATGGGATCTG
ATCTGGGGCCTCGGTGCACATGCTTTACATGTGTTTAGTCGAGGTTAAAAAAACGTCTAGGCCCCCCGAA
CCACGGGGACGTGGTTTTCCTTTGAAAAACACGATGATAATATGGCCACACATATGACCGAGTACAAGCC
CACGGTGCGCCTCGCCACCCGCGACGACGTCCCCAGGGCCGTACGCACCCTCGCCGCCGCGTTCGCCGAC
TACCCCGCCACGCGCCACACCGTCGATCCGGACCGCCACATCGAGCGGGTCACCGAGCTGCAAGAACTCT
TCCTCACGCGCGTCGGGCTCGACATCGGCAAGGTGTGGGTCGCGGACGACGGCGCCGCGGTGGCGGTCTG
GACCACGCCGGAGAGCGTCGAAGCGGGGGCGGTGTTCGCCGAGATCGGCCCGCGCATGGCCGAGTTGAGC
GGTTCCCGGCTGGCCGCGCAGCAACAGATGGAAGGCCTCCTGGCGCCGCACCGGCCCAAGGAGCCCGCGT
GGTTCCTGGCCACCGTCGGCGTCTCGCCCGACCACCAGGGCAAGGGTCTGGGCAGCGCCGTCGTGCTCCC
CGGAGTGGAGGCGGCCGAGCGCGCCGGGGTGCCCGCCTTCCTGGAGACCTCCGCGCCCCGCAACCTCCCC
TTCTACGAGCGGCTCGGCTTCACCGTCACCGCCGACGTCGAGGTGCCCGAAGGACCGCGCACCTGGTGCA
TGACCCGCAAGCCCGGTGCCTAAATCGATAGATCCTAATCAACCTCTGGATTACAAAATTTGTGAAAGAT
TGACTGGTATTCTTAACTATGTTGCTCCTTTTACGCTATGTGGATACGCTGCTTTAATGCCTTTGTATCA
TGCTATTGCTTCCCGTATGGCTTTCATTTTCTCCTCCTTGTATAAATCCTGGTTGCTGTCTCTTTATGAG
GAGTTGTGGCCCGTTGTCAGGCAACGTGGCGTGGTGTGCACTGTGTTTGCTGACGCAACCCCCACTGGTT
GGGGCATTGCCACCACCTGTCAGCTCCTTTCCGGGACTTTCGCTTTCCCCCTCCCTATTGCCACGGCGGA
ACTCATCGCCGCCTGCCTTGCCCGCTGCTGGACAGGGGCTCGGCTGTTGGGCACTGACAATTCCGTGGTG
TTGTCGGGGAAATCATCGTCCTTTCCTTGGCTGCTCGCCTGTGTTGCCACCTGGATTCTGCGCGGGACGT
CCTTCTGCTACGTCCCTTCGGCCCTCAATCCAGCGGACCTTCCTTCCCGCGGCCTGCTGCCGGCTCTGCG
GCCTCTTCCGCGTCTTCGCCTTCGCCCTCAGACGAGTCGGATCTCCCTTTGGGCCGCCTCCCCGCCTGAG
ATCCTTTAAGACCAATGACTTACAAGGCAGCTGTAGATCTTAGCCACTTTTTAAAAGAAAAGGGGGGACT
GGAAGGGCTAATTCACTCCCAACGAAGACAAGATCTGCTTTTTGCTTGTACTGGGTCTCTCTGGTTAGAC
CAGATCTGAGCCTGGGAGCTCTCTGGCTAACTAGGGAACCCACTGCTTAAGCCTCAATAAAGCTTGCCTT
GAGTGCTTCAAGTAGTGTGTGCCCGTCTGTTGTGTGACTCTGGTAACTAGAGATCCCTCAGACCCTTTTA
GTCAGTGTGGAAAATCTCTAGCAGTAGTAGTTCATGTCATCTTATTATTCAGTATTTATAACTTGCAAAG
AAATGAATATCAGAGAGTGAGAGGCCCGGGTTAATTAAGGAAAGGGCTAGATCATTCTTGAAGACGAAAG
GGCCTCGTGATACGCCTATTTTTATAGGTTAATGTCATGATAATAATGGTTTCTTAGACGTCAGGTGGCA
CTTTTCGGGGAAATGTGCGCGGAACCCCTATTTGTTTATTTTTCTAAATACATTCAAATATGTATCCGCT
CATGAGACAATAACCCTGATAAATGCTTCAATAATATTGAAAAAGGAAGAGTATGAGTATTCAACATTTC
CGTGTCGCCCTTATTCCCTTTTTTGCGGCATTTTGCCTTCCTGTTTTTGCTCACCCAGAAACGCTGGTGA
AAGTAAAAGATGCTGAAGATCAGTTGGGTGCACGAGTGGGTTACATCGAACTGGATCTCAACAGCGGTAA
GATCCTTGAGAGTTTTCGCCCCGAAGAACGTTTTCCAATGATGAGCACTTTTAAAGTTCTGCTATGTGGC
GCGGTATTATCCCGTGTTGACGCCGGGCAAGAGCAACTCGGTCGCCGCATACACTATTCTCAGAATGACT
TGGTTGAGTACTCACCAGTCACAGAAAAGCATCTTACGGATGGCATGACAGTAAGAGAATTATGCAGTGC
TGCCATAACCATGAGTGATAACACTGCGGCCAACTTACTTCTGACAACGATCGGAGGACCGAAGGAGCTA
ACCGCTTTTTTGCACAACATGGGGGATCATGTAACTCGCCTTGATCGTTGGGAACCGGAGCTGAATGAAG
CCATACCAAACGACGAGCGTGACACCACGATGCCTGTAGCAATGGCAACAACGTTGCGCAAACTATTAAC
TGGCGAACTACTTACTCTAGCTTCCCGGCAACAATTAATAGACTGGATGGAGGCGGATAAAGTTGCAGGA
CCACTTCTGCGCTCGGCCCTTCCGGCTGGCTGGTTTATTGCTGATAAATCTGGAGCCGGTGAGCGTGGGT
CTCGCGGTATCATTGCAGCACTGGGGCCAGATGGTAAGCCCTCCCGTATCGTAGTTATCTACACGACGGG
GAGTCAGGCAACTATGGATGAACGAAATAGACAGATCGCTGAGATAGGTGCCTCACTGATTAAGCATTGG
TAACTGTCAGACCAAGTTTACTCATATATACTTTAGATTGATTTAAAACTTCATTTTTAATTTAAAAGGA
TCTAGGTGAAGATCCTTTTTGATAATCTCATGACCAAAATCCCTTAACGTGAGTTTTCGTTCCACTGAGC
GTCAGACCCCGTAGAAAAGATCAAAGGATCTTCTTGAGATCCTTTTTTTCTGCGCGTAATCTGCTGCTTG
CAAACAAAAAAACCACCGCTACCAGCGGTGGTTTGTTTGCCGGATCAAGAGCTACCAACTCTTTTTCCGA
AGGTAACTGGCTTCAGCAGAGCGCAGATACCAAATACTGTTCTTCTAGTGTAGCCGTAGTTAGGCCACCA
CTTCAAGAACTCTGTAGCACCGCCTACATACCTCGCTCTGCTAATCCTGTTACCAGTGGCTGCTGCCAGT
GGCGATAAGTCGTGTCTTACCGGGTTGGACTCAAGACGATAGTTACCGGATAAGGCGCAGCGGTCGGGCT
GAACGGGGGGTTCGTGCACACAGCCCAGCTTGGAGCGAACGACCTACACCGAACTGAGATACCTACAGCG
TGAGCTATGAGAAAGCGCCACGCTTCCCGAAGGGAGAAAGGCGGACAGGTATCCGGTAAGCGGCAGGGTC
GGAACAGGAGAGCGCACGAGGGAGCTTCCAGGGGGAAACGCCTGGTATCTTTATAGTCCTGTCGGGTTTC
GCCACCTCTGACTTGAGCGTCGATTTTTGTGATGCTCGTCAGGGGGGCGGAGCCTATGGAAAAACGCCAG
CAACGCGGCCTTTTTACGGTTCCTGGCCTTTTGCTGGCCTTTTGCTCACATGTTCTTTCCTGCGTTATCC
CCTGATTCTGTGGATAACCGTATTACCGCCTTTGAGTGAGCTGATACCGCTCGCCGCAGCCGAACGACCG
AGCGCAGCGAGTCAGTGAGCGAGGAAGCGGAAGAGCGCCCAATACGCAAACCGCCTCTCCCCGCGCGTTG
GCCGATTCATTAATGCAGCAAGCTCATGGCTGACTAATTTTTTTTATTTATGCAGAGGCCGAGGCCGCCT
CGGCCTCTGAGCTATTCCAGAAGTAGTGAGGAGGCTTTTTTGGAGGCCTAGGCTTTTGCAAAAAGCTCCC
CGTGGCACGACAGGTTTCCCGACTGGAAAGCGGGCAGTGAGCGCAACGCAATTAATGTGAGTTAGCTCAC
TCATTAGGCACCCCAGGCTTTACACTTTATGCTTCCGGCTCGTATGTTGTGTGGAATTGTGAGCGGATAA
CAATTTCACACAGGAAACAGCTATGACATGATTACGAATTTCACAAATAAAGCATTTTTTTCACTGCATT
CTAGTTGTGGTTTGTCCAAACTCATCAATGTATCTTATCATGTCTGGATCAACTGGATAACTCAAGCTAA
CCAAAATCATCCCAAACTTCCCACCCCATACCCTATTACCACTGCCAATTACCTGTGGTTTCATTTACTC
TAAACCTGTGATTCCTCTGAATTATTTTCATTTTAAAGAAATTGTATTTGTTAAATATGTACTACAAACT
TAGTAGT
Features (pLannotate 1.2.2; 30 found; start..end, strand, type, name):
    377..634     +  LTR            5' LTR (truncated): truncated 5' long terminal repeat (LTR) from HIV-1
    681..806     +  misc_feature   HIV-1 Ψ: packaging signal of human immunodeficiency virus type 1
    790..1128    +  CDS            HIV-1 gag (fragment): gag protein from human immunodeficiency virus 1; gag
   1303..1536    +  misc_feature   RRE: The Rev response element (RRE) of HIV-1 allows for Rev-dependent mRNA export from the nucleus to the cytoplasm.
   1913..2013    +  CDS            Rev (fragment): human immunodeficiency virus 1 (HIV-1) Rev protein; rev; enhances nuclear export of unspliced and incompletely spliced viral mRNAs
   2058..2175    +  misc_feature   cPPT/CTS: central polypurine tract and central termination sequence of HIV-1
   2223..3401    +  promoter       EF-1α promoter: strong constitutive promoter for human elongation factor EF-1α
   3422..3442    +  protein_bind   attB1: mutant version of attB; core recombination site for the Gateway® BP reaction BP Clonase™
   3448..7212    +  CDS            ERBB2: ERBB2_HUMAN - Also known as HER2, MLN19, NEU, NGL. Experimental evidence at protein level: Swiss-Prot protein existence level 1. In the nucleus is involved in transcriptional regulation. Associates with the 5'-TCAAATTC-3' sequence in the PTGS2/COX-2 promoter and activates its transcription. Implicated in transcriptional activation of CDKN1A; the function involves STAT3 and SRC. Involved in the transcription of rRNA genes by RNA Pol I and enhances protein synthesis and cell growth. From Homo sapiens (Human).
   7217..7241    -  protein_bind   attB2: mutant version of attB; recombination site for the Gateway® BP reaction BP Clonase™
   7249..7267    +  promoter       T3 promoter: promoter for bacteriophage T3 RNA polymerase
   7293..7311    -  promoter       T7 promoter: promoter for bacteriophage T7 RNA polymerase
   7317..7335    -  protein_bind   attB4 (fragment): mutant version of attB; core recombination site for the Gateway® BP reaction BP Clonase™
   7391..7432    +  CDS            V5 tag: epitope tag from simian virus 5
   7558..8020    +  misc_feature   IRES: internal ribosome entry site (IRES) of the encephalomyocarditis virus (EMCV)
   8034..8631    +  CDS            PuroR (fragment): puromycin N-acetyltransferase; pac from Streptomyces; confers resistance to puromycin
   8647..9235    +  misc_feature   WPRE: woodchuck hepatitis virus posttranscriptional regulatory element
   9243..9308    +  CDS            nef (fragment): NEF_HV1Z2 - Experimental evidence at protein level: Swiss-Prot protein existence level 1. Extracellular Nef protein targets CD4(+) T-lymphocytes for apoptosis by interacting with CXCR4 surface receptors. From Human immunodeficiency virus type 1 group M subtype D (isolate Z2/CDC-Z34) (HIV-1).
   9310..9543    +  LTR            3' LTR (ΔU3): self-inactivating 3' long terminal repeat (LTR) from HIV-1
   9748..9852    +  promoter       AmpR promoter: bla
   9853..10713   +  CDS            AmpR: β-lactamase; bla; confers resistance to ampicillin, carbenicillin, and related antibiotics
  10884..11472   +  rep_origin     ori: high-copy-number ColE1/pMB1/pBR322/pUC origin of replication
  11655..11709   +  CDS            lacI (fragment): lac repressor; lacI; The lac repressor binds to the lac operator to inhibit transcription in E. coli. This inhibition can be relieved by adding lactose or isopropyl-β-D-thiogalactopyranoside (IPTG).
  11715..11808   +  rep_origin     SV40 ori (fragment): SV40 origin of replication
  11833..11870   +  CDS            lacI (fragment): lac repressor; lacI; The lac repressor binds to the lac operator to inhibit transcription in E. coli. This inhibition can be relieved by adding lactose or isopropyl-β-D-thiogalactopyranoside (IPTG).
  11883..11904   +  protein_bind   CAP binding site: CAP binding activates transcription in the presence of cAMP. E. coli catabolite activator protein
  11919..11949   +  promoter       lac promoter: promoter for the E. coli lac operon
  11953..11975   +  protein_bind   lac operator (fragment): The lac repressor binds to the lac operator to inhibit transcription in E. coli. This inhibition can be relieved by adding lactose or isopropyl-β-D-thiogalactopyranoside (IPTG). lac repressor encoded by lacI
  12007..12090   +  polyA_signal   SV40 poly(A) signal (fragment): SV40 polyadenylation signal
  12257..329     +  CDS            nef (fragment) (across the origin): NEF_HV1BR - Experimental evidence at protein level: Swiss-Prot protein existence level 1. Extracellular Nef protein targets CD4(+) T-lymphocytes for apoptosis by interacting with CXCR4 surface receptors (PubMed:14990729). From Human immunodeficiency virus type 1 group M subtype B (isolate BRU/LAI) (HIV-1).
