[The description below was written by a language model from this plasmid's Addgene catalogue record and pLannotate feature annotations shown in this document.]
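Description:
pHAGE-ERBB2-R678Q is an HIV-1-based lentiviral expression plasmid of about 12.3 kb. It carries the human receptor tyrosine kinase ERBB2 (HER2/neu) with the R678Q substitution. It is propagated in E. coli through a high-copy ColE1/pUC-type origin and selected with ampicillin via the β-lactamase gene.

The transfer cassette begins with a truncated 5' LTR and ends with a ΔU3 self-inactivating 3' LTR, which leaves the integrated provirus without LTR promoter activity. Between the LTRs are the Ψ packaging signal with an adjoining gag fragment, the Rev response element for Rev-dependent nuclear export of the genomic RNA, and the cPPT/CTS, which aids nuclear import and transduction. Short nef and Rev fragments are residual viral sequence. Packaging and envelope functions are not encoded and must be supplied in trans.

Expression is driven by the constitutive human EF-1α promoter. The ERBB2 open reading frame was inserted by Gateway cloning and is flanked by attB1 and attB2 sites. Downstream lie short T3 and T7 promoter sequences, an attB4 fragment and a V5 epitope sequence. The V5 sequence is separated from the ERBB2 coding region, and the record does not establish whether it is fused in frame. An EMCV IRES then directs translation of puromycin N-acetyltransferase from the same transcript, so transduced cells can be selected with puromycin. A WPRE enhances transcript stability and expression.

The stated purpose is lentiviral expression of this mutant. It comes from a study that functionally annotated somatic cancer mutations, which is consistent with stable expression in mammalian cells to assess the variant's activity.
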