Addgene plasmid #116347: pHAGE-ERBB2-R678Q
Purpose: Lentiviral expression of ERBB2 R678Q
Depositing lab: Gordon Mills & Kenneth Scott. Depositing organization: Baylor College of Medicine. Publication: Systematic Functional Annotation of Somatic Mutations in Cancer. Ng PK, Li J, Jeong KJ, Shao S, Chen H, Tsang YH, Sengupta S, Wang Z, Bhavana VH, Tran R, Soewito S, Minussi DC, Moreno D, Kong K, Dogruluk T, Lu H, Gao J, Tokheim C, Zhou DC, Johnson AM, Zeng J, Ip CKM, Ju Z, Wester M, Yu S, Li Y, Vellano CP, Schultz N, Karchin R, Ding L, Lu Y, Cheung LWT, Chen K, Shaw KR, Meric-Bernstam F, Scott KL, Yi S, Sahni N, Liang H, Mills GB. Cancer Cell. 2018 Mar 12;33(3):450-462.e10. doi: 10.1016/j.ccell.2018.01.021. PubMed 29533785.
Backbone
  Vector backbone: pHAGE
  Vector type: Lentiviral
Growth in bacteria
  Bacterial resistance: Ampicillin, 100 μg/mL
  Growth temperature: 37°C
  Growth strain: Stbl3
  Copy number: High Copy
Gene/Insert
  Gene/Insert name: ERBB2
  Species: H. sapiens (human)
  Mutation: R678Q
  Entrez Gene: ERBB2 (a.k.a. CD340, HER-2, HER-2/neu, HER2, MLN 19, MLN-19, NEU, NGL, TKR1, VSCN2, c-ERB-2, c-ERB2, p185(erbB2))
  Cloning method: Gateway Cloning
Terms and licenses: Academic/Nonprofit Terms; Industry Terms: Not Available to Industry
How to cite: pHAGE-ERBB2-R678Q was a gift from Gordon Mills & Kenneth Scott (Addgene plasmid # 116347 ; http://n2t.net/addgene:116347 ; RRID:Addgene_116347)
