>Addgene plasmid #116347 | pHAGE-ERBB2-R678Q | depositor partial sequence | sequence record 219221 | insert
ATGGAGCTGGCGGCCTTGTGCCGCTGGGGGCTCCTCCTCGCCCTCTTGCCCCCCGGAGCCGCGAGCACCC
AAGTGTGCACCGGCACAGACATGAAGCTGCGGCTCCCTGCCAGTCCCGAGACCCACCTGGACATGCTCCG
CCACCTCTACCAGGGCTGCCAGGTGGTGCAGGGAAACCTGGAACTCACCTACCTGCCCACCAATGCCAGC
CTGTCCTTCCTGCAGGATATCCAGGAGGTGCAGGGCTACGTGCTCATCGCTCACAACCAAGTGAGGCAGG
TCCCACTGCAGAGGCTGCGGATTGTGCGAGGCACCCAGCTCTTTGAGGACAACTATGCCCTGGCCGTGCT
AGACAATGGAGACCCGCTGAACAATACCACCCCTGTCACAGGGGCCTCCCCAGGAGGCCTGCGGGAGCTG
CAGCTTCGAAGCCTCACAGAGATCTTGAAAGGAGGGGTCTTGATCCAGCGGAACCCCCAGCTCTGCTACC
AGGACACGATTTTGTGGAAGGACATCTTCCACAAGAACAACCAGCTGGCTCTCACACTGATAGACACCAA
CCGCTCTCGGGCCTGCCACCCCTGTTCTCCGATGTGTAAGGGCTCCCGCTGCTGGGGAGAGAGTTCTGAG
GATTGTCAGAGCCTGACGCGCACTGTCTGTGCCGGTGGCTGTGCCCGCTGCAAGGGGCCACTGCCCACTG
ACTGCTGCCATGAGCAGTGTGCTGCCGGCTGCACGGGCCCCAAGCACTCTGACTGCCTGGCCTGCCTCCA
CTTCAACCACAGTGGCATCTGTGAGCTGCACTGCCCAGCCCTGGTCACCTACAACACAGACACGTTTGAG
TCCATGCCCAATCCCGAGGGCCGGTATACATTCGGCGCCAGCTGTGTGACTGCCTGTCCCTACAACTACC
TTTCTACGGACGTGGGATCCTGCACCCTCGTCTGCCCCCTGCACAACCAAGAGGTGACAGCAGAGGATGG
AACACAGCGGTGTGAGAAGTGCAGCAAGCCCTGTGCCCGAGTGTGCTATGGTCTGGGCATGGAGCACTTG
CGAGAGGTGAGGGCAGTTACCAGTGCCAATATCCAGGAGTTTGCTGGCTGCAAGAAGATCTTTGGGAGCC
TGGCATTTCTGCCGGAGAGCTTTGATGGGGACCCAGCCTCCAACACTGCCCCGCTCCAGCCAGAGCAGCT
CCAAGTGTTTGAGACTCTGGAAGAGATCACAGGTTACCTATACATCTCAGCATGGCCGGACAGCCTGCCT
GACCTCAGCGTCTTCCAGAACCTGCAAGTAATCCGGGGACGAATTCTGCACAATGGCGCCTACTCGCTGA
CCCTGCAAGGGCTGGGCATCAGCTGGCTGGGGCTGCGCTCACTGAGGGAACTGGGCAGTGGACTGGCCCT
CATCCACCATAACACCCACCTCTGCTTCGTGCACACGGTGCCCTGGGACCAGCTCTTTCGGAACCCGCAC
CAAGCTCTGCTCCACACTGCCAACCGGCCAGAGGACGAGTGTGTGGGCGAGGGCCTGGCCTGCCACCAGC
TGTGCGCCCGAGGGCACTGCTGGGGTCCAGGGCCCACCCAGTGTGTCAACTGCAGCCAGTTCCTTCGGGG
CCAGGAGTGCGTGGAGGAATGCCGAGTACTGCAGGGGCTCCCCAGGGAGTATGTGAATGCCAGGCACTGT
TTGCCGTGCCACCCTGAGTGTCAGCCCCAGAATGGCTCAGTGACCTGTTTTGGACCGGAGGCTGACCAGT
GTGTGGCCTGTGCCCACTATAAGGACCCTCCCTTCTGCGTGGCCCGCTGCCCCAGCGGTGTGAAACCTGA
CCTCTCCTACATGCCCATCTGGAAGTTTCCAGATGAGGAGGGCGCATGCCAGCCTTGCCCCATCAACTGC
ACCCACTCCTGTGTGGACCTGGATGACAAGGGCTGCCCCGCCGAGCAGAGAGCCAGCCCTCTGACGTCCA
TCATCTCTGCGGTGGTTGGCATTCTGCTGGTCGTGGTCTTGGGGGTGGTCTTTGGGATCCTCATCAAGCG
ACAGCAGCAGAAGATCCGGAAGTACACGATGCGGAGACTGCTGCAGGAAACGGAGCTGGTGGAGCCGCTG
ACACCTAGCGGAGCGATGCCCAACCAGGCGCAGATGCGGATCCTGAAAGAGACGGAGCTGAGGAAGGTGA
AGGTGCTTGGATCTGGCGCTTTTGGCACAGTCTACAAGGGCATCTGGATCCCTGATGGGGAGAATGTGAA
AATTCCAGTGGCCATCAAAGTGTTGAGGGAAAACACATCCCCCAAAGCCAACAAAGAAATCTTAGACGAA
GCATACGTGATGGCTGGTGTGGGCTCCCCATATGTCTCCCGCCTTCTGGGCATCTGCCTGACATCCACGG
TGCAGCTGGTGACACAGCTTATGCCCTATGGCTGCCTCTTAGACCATGTCCGGGAAAACCGCGGACGCCT
GGGCTCCCAGGACCTGCTGAACTGGTGTATGCAGATTGCCAAGGGGATGAGCTACCTGGAGGATGTGCGG
CTCGTACACAGGGACTTGGCCGCTCGGAACGTGCTGGTCAAGAGTCCCAACCATGTCAAAATTACAGACT
TCGGGCTGGCTCGGCTGCTGGACATTGACGAGACAGAGTACCATGCAGATGGGGGCAAGGTGCCCATCAA
GTGGATGGCGCTGGAGTCCATTCTCCGCCGGCGGTTCACCCACCAGAGTGATGTGTGGAGTTATGGTGTG
ACTGTGTGGGAGCTGATGACTTTTGGGGCCAAACCTTACGATGGGATCCCAGCCCGGGAGATCCCTGACC
TGCTGGAAAAGGGGGAGCGGCTGCCCCAGCCCCCCATCTGCACCATTGATGTCTACATGATCATGGTCAA
ATGTTGGATGATTGACTCTGAATGTCGGCCAAGATTCCGGGAGTTGGTGTCTGAATTCTCCCGCATGGCC
AGGGACCCCCAGCGCTTTGTGGTCATCCAGAATGAGGACTTGGGCCCAGCCAGTCCCTTGGACAGCACCT
TCTACCGCTCACTGCTGGAGGACGATGACATGGGGGACCTGGTGGATGCTGAGGAGTATCTGGTACCCCA
GCAGGGCTTCTTCTGTCCAGACCCTGCCCCGGGCGCTGGGGGCATGGTCCACCACAGGCACCGCAGCTCA
TCTACCAGGAGTGGCGGTGGGGACCTGACACTAGGGCTGGAGCCCTCTGAAGAGGAGGCCCCCAGGTCTC
CACTGGCACCCTCCGAAGGGGCTGGCTCCGATGTATTTGATGGTGACCTGGGAATGGGGGCAGCCAAGGG
GCTGCAAAGCCTCCCCACACATGACCCCAGCCCTCTACAGCGGTACAGTGAGGACCCCACAGTACCCCTG
CCCTCTGAGACTGATGGCTACGTTGCCCCCCTGACCTGCAGCCCCCAGCCTGAATATGTGAACCAGCCAG
ATGTTCGGCCCCAGCCCCCTTCGCCCCGAGAGGGCCCTCTGCCTGCTGCCCGACCTGCTGGTGCCACTCT
GGAAAGGCCCAAGACTCTCTCCCCAGGGAAGAATGGGGTCGTCAAAGACGTTTTTGCCTTTGGGGGTGCC
GTGGAGAACCCCGAGTACTTGACACCCCAGGGAGGAGCTGCCCCTCAGCCCCACCCTCCTCCTGCCTTCA
GCCCAGCCTTCGACAACCTCTATTACTGGGACCAGGACCCACCAGAGCGGGGGGCTCCACCCAGCACCTT
CAAAGGGACACCTACGGCAGAGAACCCAGAGTACCTGGGTCTGGACGTGCCAGTGTGA
